>Addgene plasmid #184699 | pLV-EF1a-ArgSen (-)P2A (-)NLS | addgene full sequence | sequence record 363167 | Addgene NGS Result
GTGCTACAAGCTAGTACCAGTTGAGCCAGATAAGGTAGAAGAGGCCAATAAAGGAGAGAACACCAGCTTG
TTACACCCTGTGAGCCTGCATGGGATGGATGACCCGGAGAGAGAAGTGTTAGAGTGGAGGTTTGACAGCC
GCCTAGCATTTCATCACGTGGCCCGAGAGCTGCATCCGGAGTACTTCAAGAACTGCTGATATCGAGCTTG
CTACAAGGGACTTTCCGCTGGGGACTTTCCAGGGAGGCGTGGCCTGGGCGGGACTGGGGAGTGGCGAGCC
CTCAGATCCTGCATATAAGCAGCTGCTTTTTGCCTGTACTGGGTCTCTCTGGTTAGACCAGATCTGAGCC
TGGGAGCTCTCTGGCTAACTAGGGAACCCACTGCTTAAGCCTCAATAAAGCTTGCCTTGAGTGCTTCAAG
TAGTGTGTGCCCGTCTGTTGTGTGACTCTGGTAACTAGAGATCCCTCAGACCCTTTTAGTCAGTGTGGAA
AATCTCTAGCAGTAGTAGTTCATGTCATCTTATTATTCAGTATTTATAACTTGCAAAGAAATGAATATCA
GAGAGTGAGAGGCCTTGACATTGCTAGCGTTTACCGTCGACCTCTAGCTAGAGCTTGGCGTAATCATGGT
CATAGCTGTTTCCTGTGTGAAATTGTTATCCGCTCACAATTCCACACAACATACGAGCCGGAAGCATAAA
GTGTAAAGCCTGGGGTGCCTAATGAGTGAGCTAACTCACATTAATTGCGTTGCGCTCACTGCCCGCTTTC
CAGTCGGGAAACCTGTCGTGCCAGCTGCATTAATGAATCGGCCAACGCGCGGGGAGAGGCGGTTTGCGTA
TTGGGCGCTCTTCCGCTTCCTCGCTCACTGACTCGCTGCGCTCGGTCGTTCGGCTGCGGCGAGCGGTATC
AGCTCACTCAAAGGCGGTAATACGGTTATCCACAGAATCAGGGGATAACGCAGGAAAGAACATGTGAGCA
AAAGGCCAGCAAAAGGCCAGGAACCGTAAAAAGGCCGCGTTGCTGGCGTTTTTCCATAGGCTCCGCCCCC
CTGACGAGCATCACAAAAATCGACGCTCAAGTCAGAGGTGGCGAAACCCGACAGGACTATAAAGATACCA
GGCGTTTCCCCCTGGAAGCTCCCTCGTGCGCTCTCCTGTTCCGACCCTGCCGCTTACCGGATACCTGTCC
GCCTTTCTCCCTTCGGGAAGCGTGGCGCTTTCTCATAGCTCACGCTGTAGGTATCTCAGTTCGGTGTAGG
TCGTTCGCTCCAAGCTGGGCTGTGTGCACGAACCCCCCGTTCAGCCCGACCGCTGCGCCTTATCCGGTAA
CTATCGTCTTGAGTCCAACCCGGTAAGACACGACTTATCGCCACTGGCAGCAGCCACTGGTAACAGGATT
AGCAGAGCGAGGTATGTAGGCGGTGCTACAGAGTTCTTGAAGTGGTGGCCTAACTACGGCTACACTAGAA
GAACAGTATTTGGTATCTGCGCTCTGCTGAAGCCAGTTACCTTCGGAAAAAGAGTTGGTAGCTCTTGATC
CGGCAAACAAACCACCGCTGGTAGCGGTGGTTTTTTTGTTTGCAAGCAGCAGATTACGCGCAGAAAAAAA
GGATCTCAAGAAGATCCTTTGATCTTTTCTACGGGGTCTGACGCTCAGTGGAACGAAAACTCACGTTAAG
GGATTTTGGTCATGAGATTATCAAAAAGGATCTTCACCTAGATCCTTTTAAATTAAAAATGAAGTTTTAA
ATCAATCTAAAGTATATATGAGTAAACTTGGTCTGACAGTTACCAATGCTTAATCAGTGAGGCACCTATC
TCAGCGATCTGTCTATTTCGTTCATCCATAGTTGCCTGACTCCCCGTCGTGTAGATAACTACGATACGGG
AGGGCTTACCATCTGGCCCCAGTGCTGCAATGATACCGCGAGACCCACGCTCACCGGCTCCAGATTTATC
AGCAATAAACCAGCCAGCCGGAAGGGCCGAGCGCAGAAGTGGTCCTGCAACTTTATCCGCCTCCATCCAG
TCTATTAATTGTTGCCGGGAAGCTAGAGTAAGTAGTTCGCCAGTTAATAGTTTGCGCAACGTTGTTGCCA
TTGCTACAGGCATCGTGGTGTCACGCTCGTCGTTTGGTATGGCTTCATTCAGCTCCGGTTCCCAACGATC
AAGGCGAGTTACATGATCCCCCATGTTGTGCAAAAAAGCGGTTAGCTCCTTCGGTCCTCCGATCGTTGTC
AGAAGTAAGTTGGCCGCAGTGTTATCACTCATGGTTATGGCAGCACTGCATAATTCTCTTACTGTCATGC
CATCCGTAAGATGCTTTTCTGTGACTGGTGAGTACTCAACCAAGTCATTCTGAGAATAGTGTATGCGGCG
ACCGAGTTGCTCTTGCCCGGCGTCAATACGGGATAATACCGCGCCACATAGCAGAACTTTAAAAGTGCTC
ATCATTGGAAAACGTTCTTCGGGGCGAAAACTCTCAAGGATCTTACCGCTGTTGAGATCCAGTTCGATGT
AACCCACTCGTGCACCCAACTGATCTTCAGCATCTTTTACTTTCACCAGCGTTTCTGGGTGAGCAAAAAC
AGGAAGGCAAAATGCCGCAAAAAAGGGAATAAGGGCGACACGGAAATGTTGAATACTCATACTCTTCCTT
TTTCAATATTATTGAAGCATTTATCAGGGTTATTGTCTCATGAGCGGATACATATTTGAATGTATTTAGA
AAAATAAACAAATAGGGGTTCCGCGCACATTTCCCCGAAAAGTGCCACCTGACGTCGACGGATCGGGAGA
TCAACTTGTTTATTGCAGCTTATAATGGTTACAAATAAAGCAATAGCATCACAAATTTCACAAATAAAGC
ATTTTTTTCACTGCATTCTAGTTGTGGTTTGTCCAAACTCATCAATGTATCTTATCATGTCTGGATCAAC
TGGATAACTCAAGCTAACCAAAATCATCCCAAACTTCCCACCCCATACCCTATTACCACTGCCAATTACC
TGTGGTTTCATTTACTCTAAACCTGTGATTCCTCTGAATTATTTTCATTTTAAAGAAATTGTATTTGTTA
AATATGTACTACAAACTTAGTAGTTGGAAGGGCTAATTCACTCCCAAAGAAGACAAGATATCCTTGATCT
GTGGATCTACCACACACAAGGCTACTTCCCTGATTAGCAGAACTACACACCAGGGCCAGGGGTCAGATAT
CCACTGACCTTTGGATGGTGCTACAAGCTAGTACCAGTTGAGCCAGATAAGGTAGAAGAGGCCAATAAAG
GAGAGAACACCAGCTTGTTACACCCTGTGAGCCTGCATGGGATGGATGACCCGGAGAGAGAAGTGTTAGA
GTGGAGGTTTGACAGCCGCCTAGCATTTCATCACGTGGCCCGAGAGCTGCATCCGGAGTACTTCAAGAAC
TGCTGATATCGAGCTTGCTACAAGGGACTTTCCGCTGGGGACTTTCCAGGGAGGCGTGGCCTGGGCGGGA
CTGGGGAGTGGCGAGCCCTCAGATCCTGCATATAAGCAGCTGCTTTTTGCCTGTACTGGGTCTCTCTGGT
TAGACCAGATCTGAGCCTGGGAGCTCTCTGGCTAACTAGGGAACCCACTGCTTAAGCCTCAATAAAGCTT
GCCTTGAGTGCTTCAAGTAGTGTGTGCCCGTCTGTTGTGTGACTCTGGTAACTAGAGATCCCTCAGACCC
TTTTAGTCAGTGTGGAAAATCTCTAGCAGTGGCGCCCGAACAGGGACTTGAAAGCGAAAGGGAAACCAGA
GGAGCTCTCTCGACGCAGGACTCGGCTTGCTGAAGCGCGCACGGCAAGAGGCGAGGGGCGGCGACTGGTG
AGTACGCCAAAAATTTTGACTAGCGGAGGCTAGAAGGAGAGAGATGGGTGCGAGAGCGTCAGTATTAAGC
GGGGGAGAATTAGATCGCGATGGGAAAAAATTCGGTTAAGGCCAGGGGGAAAGAAAAAATATAAATTAAA
ACATATAGTATGGGCAAGCAGGGAGCTAGAACGATTCGCAGTTAATCCTGGCCTGTTAGAAACATCAGAA
GGCTGTAGACAAATACTGGGACAGCTACAACCATCCCTTCAGACAGGATCAGAAGAACTTAGATCATTAT
ATAATACAGTAGCAACCCTCTATTGTGTGCATCAAAGGATAGAGATAAAAGACACCAAGGAAGCTTTAGA
CAAGATAGAGGAAGAGCAAAACAAAAGTAAGACCACCGCACAGCAAGCGGCCGGCCGCTGATCTTCAGAC
CTGGAGGAGGAGATATGAGGGACAATTGGAGAAGTGAATTATATAAATATAAAGTAGTAAAAATTGAACC
ATTAGGAGTAGCACCCACCAAGGCAAAGAGAAGAGTGGTGCAGAGAGAAAAAAGAGCAGTGGGAATAGGA
GCTTTGTTCCTTGGGTTCTTGGGAGCAGCAGGAAGCACTATGGGCGCAGCGTCAATGACGCTGACGGTAC
AGGCCAGACAATTATTGTCTGGTATAGTGCAGCAGCAGAACAATTTGCTGAGGGCTATTGAGGCGCAACA
GCATCTGTTGCAACTCACAGTCTGGGGCATCAAGCAGCTCCAGGCAAGAATCCTGGCTGTGGAAAGATAC
CTAAAGGATCAACAGCTCCTGGGGATTTGGGGTTGCTCTGGAAAACTCATTTGCACCACTGCTGTGCCTT
GGAATGCTAGTTGGAGTAATAAATCTCTGGAACAGATTTGGAATCACACGACCTGGATGGAGTGGGACAG
AGAAATTAACAATTACACAAGCTTAATACACTCCTTAATTGAAGAATCGCAAAACCAGCAAGAAAAGAAT
GAACAAGAATTATTGGAATTAGATAAATGGGCAAGTTTGTGGAATTGGTTTAACATAACAAATTGGCTGT
GGTATATAAAATTATTCATAATGATAGTAGGAGGCTTGGTAGGTTTAAGAATAGTTTTTGCTGTACTTTC
TATAGTGAATAGAGTTAGGCAGGGATATTCACCATTATCGTTTCAGACCCACCTCCCAACCCCGAGGGGA
CCCGACAGGCCCGAAGGAATAGAAGAAGAAGGTGGAGAGAGAGACAGAGACAGATCCATTCGATTAGTGA
ACGGATCTCGACGGTATCGCCTTTAAAAGAAAAGGGGGGATTGGGGGGTACAGTGCAGGGGAAAGAATAG
TAGACATAATAGCAACAGACATACAAACTAAAGAATTACAAAAACAAATTACAAAAATTCAAAATTTTCG
GGTTTATTACAGGGACAGCAGAGATCCAGTTTATCGATGAGGCCCTTTCGTCTTCACTCGAGGTGCCCGT
CAGTGGGCAGAGCGCACATCGCCCACAGTCCCCGAGAAGTTGGGGGGAGGGGTCGGCAATTGAACCGGTG
CCTAGAGAAGGTGGCGCGGGGTAAACTGGGAAAGTGATGTCGTGTACTGGCTCCGCCTTTTTCCCGAGGG
TGGGGGAGAACCGTATATAAGTGCAGTAGTCGCCGTGAACGTTCTTTTTCGCAACGGGTTTGCCGCCAGA
ACACAGGTAAGTGCCGTGTGTGGTTCCCGCGGGCCTGGCCTCTTTACGGGTTATGGCCCTTGCGTGCCTT
GAATTACTTCCACCTGGCTGCAGTACGTGATTCTTGATCCCGAGCTTCGGGTTGGAAGTGGGTGGGAGAG
TTCGAGGCCTTGCGCTTAAGGAGCCCCTTCGCCTCGTGCTTGAGTTGAGGCCTGGCCTGGGCGCTGGGGC
CGCCGCGTGCGAATCTGGTGGCACCTTCGCGCCTGTCTCGCTGCTTTCGATAAGTCTCTAGCCATTTAAA
ATTTTTGATGACCTGCTGCGACGCTTTTTTTCTGGCAAGATAGTCTTGTAAATGCGGGCCAAGATCTGCA
CACTGGTATTTCGGTTTTTGGGGCCGCGGGCGGCGACGGGGCCCGTGCGTCCCAGCGCACATGTTCGGCG
AGGCGGGGCCTGCGAGCGCGGCCACCGAGAATCGGACGGGGGTAGTCTCAAGCTGGCCGGCCTGCTCTGG
TGCCTGGCCTCGCGCCGCCGTGTATCGCCCCGCCCTGGGCGGCAAGGCTGGCCCGGTCGGCACCAGTTGC
GTGAGCGGAAAGATGGCCGCTTCCCGGCCCTGCTGCAGGGAGCTCAAAATGGAGGACGCGGCGCTCGGGA
GAGCGGGCGGGTGAGTCACCCACACAAAGGAAAAGGGCCTTTCCGTCCTCAGCCGTCGCTTCATGTGACT
CCACGGAGTACCGGGCGCCGTCCAGGCACCTCGATTAGTTCTCGAGCTTTTGGAGTACGTCGTCTTTAGG
TTGGGGGGAGGGGTTTTATGCGATGGAGTTTCCCCACACTGAGTGGGTGGAGACTGAAGTTAGGCCAGCT
TGGCACTTGATGTAATTCTCCTTGGAATTTGCCCTTTTTGAGTTTGGATCTTGGTTCATTCTCAAGCCTC
AGACAGTGGTTCAAAGTTTTTTTCTTCCATTTCAGGTGTCGTGAGGATCTGGCGCGCCCACCATGGCGCC
TGTTGCTGGGTCCGAACTCCCCCGACGCCCTCTCCCTCCAGCGGCGCAGGAAAGGGACGCAGAACCTCGC
CCCCCCCACGGGGGACTTGGTAAGGACCCCAATGATCCCACAGCTGACGTAGAGATCAACCCGGACTTGA
AACCGATAATCGGGCGAGACAGCGGAAGGGCGTTGGCGGAAGTCCTGAAAAAACCAGTGGCTTCCCGACA
GCTTCAAGGCATGACCAATGGGCGAACGTCTTCAAGGGGACAACTGCTGAAAGAGTTTCAGCTGAAACCA
ATTGGAAAGAAGATGAGCTCCGCTGTTGGCTTTGTGCCCGATACCGGCCCTATGCATGCTAGCATGCAAG
TTACTTTGAAAACTCTCCAGCAACAGACCTTTAAGATAGATATAGATCCAGAGGAAACAGTAAAGGCGTT
GAAAGAAAAAATTGAAAGTGAGAAAGGCAAAGACGCTTTTCCAGTTGCTGGGCAGAAACTCATATACGCC
GGAAAGATCCTCAACGACGACACGGCTTTGAAAGAGTATAAAATAGACGAGAAGAATTTCGTGGTCGTCA
TGGTGACAAAGCCGAAAGCATTCGAATCTAGAGGATCAGCGGGTTCAGCGGCAGGTAGCGGCGAGTTCCG
CGAAAGGTGCCGGCCACGGGACCGCTATAGGCCACGCGAAAGATGCAGGTGTAGGGACCGGATGCGGGCG
AGGGAGCGGACGAGACAACGGGACAGGTGTAGGTCACGAGAGAGGGAATTCGTCGACGGATCCATGAGTA
AGGGCGAGGAGGATAACATGGCTATTATTAAAGAATTTATGAGATTCAAAGTTCACGTGGAAGGGTCCGT
GAATGGTCACGAATTTGAGATCGAAGGTGAAGGAAAGGGAAGACCCTACGAAGGTACTCAGACAGCTAAG
TTGAAGGTAACGAAGGGTGGTCCCCTCCCGTTTGCTTGGGATATCCTCAGCCCCCAATTTATGTACGGTA
GCCGCGCTTATGTTAAACATCCGGCGGACATACCAGATTACTGGAAGCTGAGCTTCCCGGAGGGGTTTAA
GTGGGAGAGGGTTATGAACTTCGAGGATGGAGGTGTGGTTACCGTGACCCAAGACAGTAGCCTGCAGGAT
GGAGAATTTATATATAAGGTGAAACTCAGAGGCACCAACTTTCCCTCTGACGGCCCAGTGATGCAGAAGA
AAACGATGGGATGGGAGGCATCAACCGAACGGATGTACCCTGAAGATGGGGCTTTGAAGGGTGAAATAAA
ACAACGGTTGAAGCTTAAAGATGGGGGCCACTACGATGCCGAGGTAAAGACGACTTATAAGGCAAAAAAA
CCCGTACAACTTCCAGGGGCGTACAACGTAAATATAAAATTGGACATAACTTCACACAATGAAGATTATA
CTATTGTCGAGCAGTACGAACGGAGCGAAGGACGGCATTCTACTGGCGGTATGGATGAGCTTTACAAGTA
AGCGGCCGCTCTAGAGTCGACGGGCCGCGGTAACAATTGTTAACTAACTTAAGCTAGCAACGGTTTCCCT
CTAGCGGGATCAATTCCGCCCCCCCCCCCTAACGTTACTGGCCGAAGCCGCTTGGAATAAGGCCGGTGTG
CGTTTGTCTATATGTTATTTTCCACCATATTGCCGTCTTTTGGCAATGTGAGGGCCCGGAAACCTGGCCC
TGTCTTCTTGACGAGCATTCCTAGGGGTCTTTCCCCTCTCGCCAAAGGAATGCAAGGTCTGTTGAATGTC
GTGAAGGAAGCAGTTCCTCTGGAAGCTTCTTGAAGACAAACAACGTCTGTAGCGACCCTTTGCAGGCAGC
GGAACCCCCCACCTGGCGACAGGTGCCTCTGCGGCCAAAAGCCACGTGTATAAGATACACCTGCAAAGGC
GGCACAACCCCAGTGCCACGTTGTGAGTTGGATAGTTGTGGAAAGAGTCAAATGGCTCTCCTCAAGCGTA
TTCAACAAGGGGCTGAAGGATGCCCAGAAGGTACCCCATTGTATGGGATCTGATCTGGGGCCTCGGTGCA
CATGCTTTACATGTGTTTAGTCGAGGTTAAAAAAACGTCTAGGCCCCCCGAACCACGGGGACGTGGTTTT
CCTTTGAAAAACACGATAATACCATGACCGAGTACAAGCCCACGGTGCGCCTCGCCACCCGCGACGACGT
CCCCAGGGCCGTACGCACCCTCGCCGCCGCGTTCGCCGACTACCCCGCCACGCGCCACACCGTCGATCCG
GACCGCCACATCGAGCGGGTCACCGAGCTGCAAGAACTCTTCCTCACGCGCGTCGGGCTCGACATCGGCA
AGGTGTGGGTCGCGGACGACGGCGCCGCGGTGGCGGTCTGGACCACGCCGGAGAGCGTCGAAGCGGGGGC
GGTGTTCGCCGAGATCGGCCCGCGCATGGCCGAGTTGAGCGGTTCCCGGCTGGCCGCGCAGCAACAGATG
GAAGGCCTCCTGGCGCCGCACCGGCCCAAGGAGCCCGCGTGGTTCCTGGCCACCGTCGGCGTCTCGCCCG
ACCACCAGGGCAAGGGTCTGGGCAGCGCCGTCGTGCTCCCCGGAGTGGAGGCGGCCGAGCGCGCCGGGGT
GCCCGCCTTCCTGGAGACCTCCGCGCCCCGCAACCTCCCCTTCTACGAGCGGCTCGGCTTCACCGTCACC
GCCGACGTCGAGGTGCCCGAAGGACCGCGCACCTGGTGCATGACCCGCAAGCCCGGTGCCTGACCCGGGC
GGGGCGCGTCTGGAACAATCAACCTCTGGATTACAAAATTTGTGAAAGATTGACTGGTATTCTTAACTAT
GTTGCTCCTTTTACGCTATGTGGATACGCTGCTTTAATGCCTTTGTATCATGCTATTGCTTCCCGTATGG
CTTTCATTTTCTCCTCCTTGTATAAATCCTGGTTGCTGTCTCTTTATGAGGAGTTGTGGCCCGTTGTCAG
GCAACGTGGCGTGGTGTGCACTGTGTTTGCTGACGCAACCCCCACTGGTTGGGGCATTGCCACCACCTGT
CAGCTCCTTTCCGGGACTTTCGCTTTCCCCCTCCCTATTGCCACGGCGGAACTCATCGCCGCCTGCCTTG
CCCGCTGCTGGACAGGGGCTCGGCTGTTGGGCACTGACAATTCCGTGGTGTTGTCGGGGAAGCTGACGTC
CTTTCCATGGCTGCTCGCCTGTGTTGCCACCTGGATTCTGCGCGGGACGTCCTTCTGCTACGTCCCTTCG
GCCCTCAATCCAGCGGACCTTCCTTCCCGCGGCCTGCTGCCGGCTCTGCGGCCTCTTCCGCGTCTTCGCC
TTCGCCCTCAGACGAGTCGGATCTCCCTTTGGGCCGCCTCCCCGCCTGGAATTAATTCTGCAGTCGAGAC
CTAGAAAAACATGGAGCAATCACAAGTAGCAATACAGCAGCTACCAATGCTGATTGTGCCTGGCTAGAAG
CACAAGAGGAGGAGGAGGTGGGTTTTCCAGTCACACCTCAGGTACCTTTAAGACCAATGACTTACAAGGC
AGCTGTAGATCTTAGCCACTTTTTAAAAGAAAAGAGGGGACTGGAAGGGCTAATTCACTCCCAACGAAGA
CAAGATATCCTTGATCTGTGGATCTACCACACACAAGGCTACTTCCCTGATTAGCAGAACTACACACCAG
GGCCAGGGGTCAGATATCCACTGACCTTTGGATG
Features (pLannotate 1.2.2; 26 found; start..end, strand, type, name):
    244..501     +  LTR            5' LTR (truncated): truncated 5' long terminal repeat (LTR) from HIV-1
    653..669     -  protein_bind   lac operator: The lac repressor binds to the lac operator to inhibit transcription in E. coli. This inhibition can be relieved by adding lactose or isopropyl-β-D-thiogalactopyranoside (IPTG). lac repressor encoded by lacI
    677..707     -  promoter       lac promoter: promoter for the E. coli lac operon
    722..743     -  protein_bind   CAP binding site: CAP binding activates transcription in the presence of cAMP. E. coli catabolite activator protein
    756..848     -  CDS            lacI (fragment): lac repressor; lacI; The lac repressor binds to the lac operator to inhibit transcription in E. coli. This inhibition can be relieved by adding lactose or isopropyl-β-D-thiogalactopyranoside (IPTG).
   1031..1619    -  rep_origin     ori: high-copy-number ColE1/pMB1/pBR322/pUC origin of replication
   1790..2650    -  CDS            AmpR: β-lactamase; bla; confers resistance to ampicillin, carbenicillin, and related antibiotics
   2651..2755    -  promoter       AmpR promoter: bla
   2803..2937    +  polyA_signal   SV40 poly(A) signal: SV40 polyadenylation signal
   3104..3433    +  CDS            nef (fragment): NEF_HV1BR - Experimental evidence at protein level: Swiss-Prot protein existence level 1. Extracellular Nef protein targets CD4(+) T-lymphocytes for apoptosis by interacting with CXCR4 surface receptors (PubMed:14990729). From Human immunodeficiency virus type 1 group M subtype B (isolate BRU/LAI) (HIV-1).
   3481..3738    +  LTR            5' LTR (truncated): truncated 5' long terminal repeat (LTR) from HIV-1
   3785..3910    +  misc_feature   HIV-1 Ψ: packaging signal of human immunodeficiency virus type 1
   3894..4232    +  CDS            HIV-1 gag (fragment): gag protein from human immunodeficiency virus 1; gag
   4407..4640    +  misc_feature   RRE: The Rev response element (RRE) of HIV-1 allows for Rev-dependent mRNA export from the nucleus to the cytoplasm.
   5017..5117    +  CDS            Rev (fragment): human immunodeficiency virus 1 (HIV-1) Rev protein; rev; enhances nuclear export of unspliced and incompletely spliced viral mRNAs
   5132..5247    +  misc_feature   cPPT/CTS: central polypurine tract and central termination sequence of HIV-1 (lacking the first T)
   5325..5536    +  promoter       EF-1α core promoter: core promoter for human elongation factor EF-1α
   5537..6475    +  intron         EF-1α intron A: intron upstream of the start codon of human EF-1α
   6509..6598    +  CDS            TYMS (fragment): TYSY_HUMAN - Also known as TS. Experimental evidence at protein level: Swiss-Prot protein existence level 1. Contributes to the de novo mitochondrial thymidylate biosynthesis pathway. From Homo sapiens (Human).
   6593..6841    +  CDS            P/V (fragment): PHOSP_MEASE - Experimental evidence at protein level: Swiss-Prot protein existence level 1. Essential component of the RNA polymerase and the nascent chain assembly complex. Also required during RNA synthesis. From Measles virus (strain Edmonston) (MeV) (Subacute sclerose panencephalitis virus).
   6854..7099    +  CDS            Rad23b (fragment): RD23B_RAT - Experimental evidence at protein level: Swiss-Prot protein existence level 1. The XPC complex is proposed to represent the first factor bound at the sites of DNA damage and together with other core recognition factors, Xpa, RPA and the TFIIH complex, is part of the pre-incision (or initial recognition) complex. The XPC complex recognizes a wide spectrum of damaged DNA characterized by distortions of the DNA helix such as single-stranded loops, mismatched bubbles or single-stranded overhangs. The orientation of XPC complex binding appears to be crucial for inducing a productive NER.
   7277..7978    +  CDS            mCherry: mCherry is a basic (constitutively fluorescent) red fluorescent protein published in 2004, derived from Discosoma sp.. It is reported to be a very rapidly-maturing monomer with low acid sensitivity.
   8070..8631    +  misc_feature   IRES: internal ribosome entry site (IRES) of the encephalomyocarditis virus (EMCV)
   8634..9233    +  CDS            PuroR: puromycin N-acetyltransferase; pac from Streptomyces alboniger; confers resistance to puromycin
   9257..9845    +  misc_feature   WPRE: woodchuck hepatitis virus posttranscriptional regulatory element
   9862..196     +  CDS            nef (fragment) (across the origin): NEF_HV1BR - Experimental evidence at protein level: Swiss-Prot protein existence level 1. Extracellular Nef protein targets CD4(+) T-lymphocytes for apoptosis by interacting with CXCR4 surface receptors (PubMed:14990729). From Human immunodeficiency virus type 1 group M subtype B (isolate BRU/LAI) (HIV-1).
