[The description below was written by a language model from this plasmid's Addgene catalogue record and pLannotate feature annotations shown in this document.]
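Description:
pLV-EF1a-ArgSen (-)P2A (-)NLS is an HIV-1-based lentiviral transfer plasmid built on the pLV-EF1a-IRES-Puro backbone for stable expression of a synthetic arginine sensor variant in mammalian cells. In bacteria it is maintained through a high-copy ColE1/pUC-type origin and an ampicillin resistance gene (β-lactamase). The region to be packaged is bounded by two HIV-1 LTR sequences, both labelled by the automated annotation as truncated 5' LTRs, each preceded by a nef fragment. It carries the Ψ packaging signal with an adjoining gag fragment, the Rev response element for Rev-dependent nuclear export of the genomic RNA, and the cPPT/CTS element that aids nuclear import of the reverse-transcribed genome. An SV40 poly(A) signal and lac promoter/operator remnants lie in the plasmid backbone outside this region.

The expression cassette is driven by the human EF-1α core promoter with its intron A. The roughly 1.5 kb ArgSen insert, cloned between AscI and NotI sites, ends in an mCherry coding sequence. Upstream of mCherry, the annotation software reports short matches to thymidylate synthase, measles virus P/V protein and Rad23b. These are similarity hits within a synthetic sequence, and the record does not explain their design role. The name indicates that this version lacks the P2A peptide and nuclear localisation signal, presumably found in related ArgSen constructs. Downstream, an EMCV IRES allows translation of puromycin N-acetyltransferase from the same transcript, so transduced cells can be selected with puromycin, and a WPRE enhances transcript expression. According to the associated publication title, ArgSen is an intracellular arginine-dependent translation sensor used to follow arginine starvation responses and resistance in ASS1-negative cells.
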