Addgene plasmid #184699: pLV-EF1a-ArgSen (-)P2A (-)NLS
Purpose: Lentiviral transfer plasmid for expression of ArgSen (-)P2A (-)NLS
Depositing lab: Brian Van Tine. Depositing organization: Washington University in Saint Louis. Publication: Intracellular arginine-dependent translation sensor reveals the dynamics of arginine starvation response and resistance in ASS1-negative cells. Rogers LC, Zhou J, Baker A, Schutt CR, Panda PK, Van Tine BA. Cancer Metab. 2021 Jan 21;9(1):4. doi: 10.1186/s40170-021-00238-9. PubMed 33478587.
Backbone
  Vector backbone: pLV-EF1a-IRES-Puro
  Backbone manufacturer: Addgene
  Backbone size w/o insert (bp): 8693
  Vector type: Mammalian Expression, Lentiviral
  Selectable markers: Puromycin
Growth in bacteria
  Bacterial resistance: Ampicillin, 100 μg/mL
  Growth temperature: 37°C
  Growth strain: NEB Stable
  Copy number: High Copy
Gene/Insert
  Gene/Insert name: ArgSen (-)P2A (-)NLS
  Species: Synthetic
  Insert size (bp): 1491
  Promoter: EF1a
  Cloning method: Restriction Enzyme; 5′ cloning site AscI (not destroyed); 3′ cloning site NotI (not destroyed)
  Sequencing primers: 5′ TCAAGCCTCAGACAGTGGTTC; 3′ CTTCGGCCAGTAACGTTAGG
Terms and licenses: Academic/Nonprofit Terms; Industry Terms: Not Available to Industry
How to cite: pLV-EF1a-ArgSen (-)P2A (-)NLS was a gift from Brian Van Tine (Addgene plasmid # 184699 ; http://n2t.net/addgene:184699 ; RRID:Addgene_184699)
